Addgene plasmid #180328: pCMV_SEPT9_i1-msfGFP
Purpose: mammalian expression of human SEPT9_i1 fused to monomeric superfolder GFP
Depositing lab: Manos Mavrakis. Publication: Septin-microtubule association via a motif unique to the isoform 1 of septin 9 tunes stress fibers. Kuzmic M, Linares GC, Fialova JL, Iv F, Salaun D, Llewellyn A, Gomes M, Belhabib M, Liu Y, Asano K, Rodrigues M, Isnardon D, Tachibana T, Koenderink GH, Badache A, Mavrakis M, Verdier-Pinard P. J Cell Sci. 2021 Dec 2. pii: 273604. doi: 10.1242/jcs.258850. PubMed 34854883.
Backbone
  Vector backbone: pCMV
  Backbone manufacturer: Clontech
  Vector type: Mammalian Expression
Growth in bacteria
  Bacterial resistance: Kanamycin, 50 μg/mL
  Growth temperature: 37°C
  Growth strain: DH5alpha
  Copy number: High Copy
Gene/Insert
  Gene/Insert name: SEPTIN9_v1 (alt name: SEPT9_v1)
  Species: H. sapiens (human)
  Entrez Gene: SEPTIN9 (a.k.a. AF17q25, MSF, MSF1, NAPB, PNUTL4, SEPT9, SINT1, SeptD1)
  Promoter: CMV
  Tag / fusion protein: msfGFP (C terminal on insert)
  Cloning method: Gibson Cloning
Terms and licenses: Academic/Nonprofit Terms; Industry Terms: Not Available to Industry
How to cite: pCMV_SEPT9_i1-msfGFP was a gift from Manos Mavrakis (Addgene plasmid # 180328 ; http://n2t.net/addgene:180328 ; RRID:Addgene_180328)
