[The description below was written by a language model from this plasmid's Addgene catalogue record and pLannotate feature annotations shown in this document.]
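Description:
pCMV_SEPT9_i1-msfGFP is a 6.4 kb mammalian expression plasmid built on a Clontech pCMV-type backbone. It produces human septin 9 isoform 1 (SEPT9_i1, encoded by the SEPTIN9_v1 transcript variant) fused at its C terminus to monomeric superfolder GFP. The insert was assembled by Gibson cloning. The human cytomegalovirus immediate-early enhancer and promoter drive the SEPTIN9 open reading frame, which runs directly into the fluorescent protein coding sequence. The automated annotation labels this part moxGFP, a closely related superfolder-derived variant, whereas the catalogue entry identifies it as msfGFP. An SV40 polyadenylation signal terminates the transcript. The short "large T antigen" fragment just upstream of it probably reflects SV40-derived sequence flanking that signal rather than a functional element.

The plasmid is maintained in E. coli at high copy through a ColE1/pUC-type origin and is selected with kanamycin. The NeoR/KanR gene (Tn5 aminoglycoside phosphotransferase) lies downstream of both a bacterial bla promoter and the SV40 enhancer/early promoter and is followed by an HSV TK polyadenylation signal. This arrangement gives kanamycin resistance in bacteria and, in principle, G418 resistance in mammalian cells. An f1 origin is also present, which would allow single-stranded DNA production. The small ble and bGH poly(A) fragments appear to be backbone remnants.

The associated publication concerns septin–microtubule association through a motif unique to septin 9 isoform 1 and its effect on stress fibers. This suggests the construct is used to express the fluorescent fusion in mammalian cells and image its localization relative to cytoskeletal structures.
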