Features (pLannotate 1.2.2; 14 found; start..end, strand, type, name):
     61..364     +  enhancer       CMV enhancer: human cytomegalovirus immediate early enhancer
    365..568     +  promoter       CMV promoter: human cytomegalovirus (CMV) immediate early promoter
    597..2354    +  CDS            SEPTIN9: SEPT9_HUMAN - Also known as KIAA0991, MSF, SEPT9. Experimental evidence at protein level: Swiss-Prot protein existence level 1. Filament-forming cytoskeletal GTPase (By similarity). May play a role in cytokinesis (Potential). May play a role in the internalization of 2 intracellular microbial pathogens, Listeria monocytogenes and Shigella flexneri. From Homo sapiens (Human).
   2352..3068    +  CDS            moxGFP: moxGFP is a basic (constitutively fluorescent) green fluorescent protein published in 2015, derived from Aequorea victoria. It is reported to be a rapidly-maturing monomer.
   3094..3178    +  CDS            large T antigen (fragment): large T antigen from SV40 (simian virus 40)
   3201..3322    +  polyA_signal   SV40 poly(A) signal: SV40 polyadenylation signal
   3356..3784    -  rep_origin     f1 ori (sequence partly withheld): f1 bacteriophage origin of replication; arrow indicates direction of (+) strand synthesis
   3811..3915    +  promoter       AmpR promoter: bla
   3917..4274    +  promoter       SV40 promoter: SV40 enhancer and early promoter
   4309..5103    +  CDS            NeoR/KanR: aminoglycoside phosphotransferase from Tn5; aph(3')-II (or nptII); confers resistance to neomycin, kanamycin, and G418 (Geneticin®)
   5124..5276    +  CDS            ble (fragment): BLE_KLEPN - Experimental evidence at protein level: Swiss-Prot protein existence level 1. Binding protein with a strong affinity to the bleomycin family of antibiotics. Binds to CL990; an antimitotic-antibiotic compound. From Klebsiella pneumoniae.
   5335..5382    +  polyA_signal   HSV TK poly(A) signal: herpes simplex virus thymidine kinase polyadenylation signal (Cole and Stacy, 1985)
   5473..5489    -  polyA_signal   bGH poly(A) signal (fragment): bovine growth hormone polyadenylation signal
   5711..6299    +  rep_origin     ori: high-copy-number ColE1/pMB1/pBR322/pUC origin of replication
>Addgene plasmid #180328 | pCMV_SEPT9_i1-msfGFP | addgene full sequence | sequence record 358031 | Addgene NGS Result
TAGTTATTAATAGTAATCAATTACGGGGTCATTAGTTCATAGCCCATATATGGAGTTCCGCGTTACATAA
CTTACGGTAAATGGCCCGCCTGGCTGACCGCCCAACGACCCCCGCCCATTGACGTCAATAATGACGTATG
TTCCCATAGTAACGCCAATAGGGACTTTCCATTGACGTCAATGGGTGGAGTATTTACGGTAAACTGCCCA
CTTGGCAGTACATCAAGTGTATCATATGCCAAGTACGCCCCCTATTGACGTCAATGACGGTAAATGGCCC
GCCTGGCATTATGCCCAGTACATGACCTTATGGGACTTTCCTACTTGGCAGTACATCTACGTATTAGTCA
TCGCTATTACCATGGTGATGCGGTTTTGGCAGTACATCAATGGGCGTGGATAGCGGTTTGACTCACGGGG
ATTTCCAAGTCTCCACCCCATTGACGTCAATGGGAGTTTGTTTTGGCACCAAAATCAACGGGACTTTCCA
AAATGTCGTAACAACTCCGCCCCATTGACGCAAATGGGCGGTAGGCGTGTACGGTGGGAGGTCTATATAA
GCAGAGCTGGTTTAGTGAACCGTCAGATCCGCTAGCATGAAGAAGTCTTACTCAGGAGGCACGCGGACCT
CCAGTGGCCGGCTCCGGAGGCTTGGTGACTCCAGTGGCCCAGCCTTAAAAAGATCTTTTGAGGTCGAGGA
GGTCGAGACACCCAACTCCACCCCACCCCGGAGGGTCCAGACTCCCCTACTCCGAGCCACTGTGGCCAGC
TCCACCCAGAAATTCCAGGACCTGGGCGTGAAGAACTCAGAACCCTCGGCCCGCCATGTGGACTCCCTAA
GCCAACGCTCCCCCAAGGCGTCCCTGCGGAGGGTGGAGCTCTCGGGCCCCAAGGCGGCCGAGCCGGTGTC
CCGGCGCACTGAGCTGTCCATTGACATCTCGTCCAAGCAGGTGGAGAACGCCGGGGCCATCGGCCCGTCC
CGGTTCGGGCTCAAGAGGGCCGAGGTGTTGGGCCACAAGACGCCAGAACCGGCCCCTCGGAGGACGGAGA
TCACCATCGTCAAACCCCAGGAGTCAGCCCACCGGAGGATGGAGCCCCCTGCCTCCAAGGTCCCCGAGGT
GCCCACTGCCCCTGCCACCGACGCAGCCCCCAAGAGGGTGGAGATCCAGATGCCCAAGCCTGCTGAGGCG
CCCACCGCCCCCAGCCCAGCCCAGACCTTGGAGAATTCAGAGCCTGCCCCTGTGTCTCAGCTGCAGAGCA
GGCTGGAGCCCAAGCCCCAGCCCCCTGTGGCTGAGGCTACACCCCGGAGCCAGGAGGCCACTGAGGCGGC
TCCCAGCTGCGTTGGCGACATGGCCGACACCCCCAGAGATGCCGGGCTCAAGCAGGCGCCTGCATCACGG
AACGAGAAGGCCCCGGTGGACTTCGGCTACGTGGGGATTGACTCCATCCTGGAGCAGATGCGCCGGAAGG
CCATGAAGCAGGGCTTCGAGTTCAACATCATGGTGGTCGGGCAGAGCGGCTTGGGTAAATCCACCTTAAT
CAACACCCTCTTCAAATCCAAAATCAGCCGGAAGTCGGTGCAGCCCACCTCAGAGGAGCGCATCCCCAAG
ACCATCGAGATCAAGTCCATCACGCACGATATTGAGGAGAAAGGCGTCCGGATGAAGCTGACAGTGATTG
ACACACCAGGGTTCGGGGACCACATCAACAACGAGAACTGCTGGCAGCCCATCATGAAGTTCATCAATGA
CCAGTACGAGAAATACCTGCAGGAGGAGGTCAACATCAACCGCAAGAAGCGCATCCCGGACACCCGCGTC
CACTGCTGCCTCTACTTCATCCCCGCCACCGGCCACTCCCTCAGGCCCCTGGACATCGAGTTTATGAAAC
GCCTGAGCAAGGTGGTCAACATCGTCCCTGTCATCGCCAAGGCGGACACACTCACCCTGGAGGAGAGGGT
CCACTTCAAACAGCGGATCACCGCAGACCTGCTGTCCAACGGCATCGACGTGTACCCCCAGAAGGAATTT
GATGAGGACTCGGAGGACCGGCTGGTGAACGAGAAGTTCCGGGAGATGATCCCATTTGCTGTGGTGGGCA
GTGACCACGAGTACCAGGTCAACGGCAAGAGGATCCTTGGGAGGAAGACCAAGTGGGGTACCATCGAAGT
TGAAAACACCACACACTGTGAGTTTGCCTACCTGCGGGACCTTCTCATCAGGACGCACATGCAGAACATC
AAGGACATCACCAGCAGCATCCACTTCGAGGCGTACCGTGTGAAGCGCCTCAACGAGGGCAGCAGCGCCA
TGGCCAACGGCGTGGAGGAGAAGGAGCCAGAAGCCCCAGAGATGGTGTCCAAGGGCGAGGAGCTGTTCAC
CGGCGTGGTGCCCATCCTGGTGGAGCTGGATGGCGACGTGAACGGCCACAAGTTCAGCGTGCGCGGCGAG
GGCGAGGGCGACGCCACCAACGGCAAGCTGACCCTGAAGTTCATCTGCACCACCGGCAAGCTGCCCGTGC
CCTGGCCCACCCTGGTGACCACCCTGACCTACGGCGTGCAGTGCTTCAGCCGCTACCCCGATCACATGAA
GCAGCACGATTTCTTCAAGAGCGCCATGCCCGAGGGCTACGTGCAGGAGCGCACCATCAGCTTCAAGGAT
GACGGCACCTACAAGACCCGCGCCGAGGTGAAGTTCGAGGGCGATACCCTGGTGAACCGCATCGAGCTGA
AGGGCATCGATTTCAAGGAGGATGGCAACATCCTGGGCCACAAGCTGGAGTACAACTTCAACAGCCACAA
CGTGTACATCACCGCCGATAAGCAGAAGAACGGCATCAAGGCCAACTTCAAGATCCGCCACAATGTGGAG
GATGGCTCCGTGCAGCTGGCCGATCACTACCAGCAGAACACCCCCATCGGCGACGGCCCAGTGCTGCTGC
CCGATAACCACTACCTGAGCACCCAGAGCAAGCTGTCCAAGGACCCCAACGAGAAGCGCGATCACATGGT
GCTGCTGGAGTTCGTGACCGCCGCCGGCATCACCCTGGGCATGGATGAGCTGTACAAGTAAGGATCCACC
GGATCTAGATAACTGATCATAATCAGCCATACCACATTTGTAGAGGTTTTACTTGCTTTAAAAAACCTCC
CACACCTCCCCCTGAACCTGAAACATAAAATGAATGCAATTGTTGTTGTTAACTTGTTTATTGCAGCTTA
TAATGGTTACAAATAAAGCAATAGCATCACAAATTTCACAAATAAAGCATTTTTTTCACTGCATTCTAGT
TGTGGTTTGTCCAAACTCATCAATGTATCTTAACGCGTAAATTGTAAGCGTTAATATTTTGTTAAAATTC
GCGTTAAATTTTTGTTAAATCAGCTCATTTTTTAACCAATAGGCCGAAATCGGCAAAATCCCTTATAAAT
CAAAAGAATAGACCGAGATAGGGT
[37 nt withheld, positions 3455-3491]
AAAGAACGTGGACTCCAACGTCAAAGG
[49 nt withheld, positions 3519-3567]
T
[91 nt withheld, positions 3569-3659]
G
[124 nt withheld, positions 3661-3784]
CAGGTGGCACTTTTCGGGGAAATGTGCGCGGAACCCCTATTTGTTTATTTTTCTAAATACATTCAAATAT
GTATCCGCTCATGAGACAATAACCCTGATAAATGCTTCAATAATATTGAAAAAGGAAGAGTCCTGAGGCG
GAAAGAACCAGCTGTGGAATGTGTGTCAGTTAGGGTGTGGAAAGTCCCCAGGCTCCCCAGCAGGCAGAAG
TATGCAAAGCATGCATCTCAATTAGTCAGCAACCAGGTGTGGAAAGTCCCCAGGCTCCCCAGCAGGCAGA
AGTATGCAAAGCATGCATCTCAATTAGTCAGCAACCATAGTCCCGCCCCTAACTCCGCCCATCCCGCCCC
TAACTCCGCCCAGTTCCGCCCATTCTCCGCCCCATGGCTGACTAATTTTTTTTATTTATGCAGAGGCCGA
GGCCGCCTCGGCCTCTGAGCTATTCCAGAAGTAGTGAGGAGGCTTTTTTGGAGGCCTAGGCTTTTGCAAA
GATCGATCAAGAGACAGGATGAGGATCGTTTCGCATGATTGAACAAGATGGATTGCACGCAGGTTCTCCG
GCCGCTTGGGTGGAGAGGCTATTCGGCTATGACTGGGCACAACAGACAATCGGCTGCTCTGATGCCGCCG
TGTTCCGGCTGTCAGCGCAGGGGCGCCCGGTTCTTTTTGTCAAGACCGACCTGTCCGGTGCCCTGAATGA
ACTGCAAGACGAGGCAGCGCGGCTATCGTGGCTGGCCACGACGGGCGTTCCTTGCGCAGCTGTGCTCGAC
GTTGTCACTGAAGCGGGAAGGGACTGGCTGCTATTGGGCGAAGTGCCGGGGCAGGATCTCCTGTCATCTC
ACCTTGCTCCTGCCGAGAAAGTATCCATCATGGCTGATGCAATGCGGCGGCTGCATACGCTTGATCCGGC
TACCTGCCCATTCGACCACCAAGCGAAACATCGCATCGAGCGAGCACGTACTCGGATGGAAGCCGGTCTT
GTCGATCAGGATGATCTGGACGAAGAGCATCAGGGGCTCGCGCCAGCCGAACTGTTCGCCAGGCTCAAGG
CGAGCATGCCCGACGGCGAGGATCTCGTCGTGACCCATGGCGATGCCTGCTTGCCGAATATCATGGTGGA
AAATGGCCGCTTTTCTGGATTCATCGACTGTGGCCGGCTGGGTGTGGCGGACCGCTATCAGGACATAGCG
TTGGCTACCCGTGATATTGCTGAAGAGCTTGGCGGCGAATGGGCTGACCGCTTCCTCGTGCTTTACGGTA
TCGCCGCTCCCGATTCGCAGCGCATCGCCTTCTATCGCCTTCTTGACGAGTTCTTCTGAGCGGGACTCTG
GGGTTCGAAATGACCGACCAAGCGACGCCCAACCTGCCATCACGAGATTTCGATTCCACCGCCGCCTTCT
ATGAAAGGTTGGGCTTCGGAATCGTTTTCCGGGACGCCGGCTGGATGATCCTCCAGCGCGGGGATCTCAT
GCTGGAGTTCTTCGCCCACCCTAGGGGGAGGCTAACTGAAACACGGAAGGAGACAATACCGGAAGGAACC
CGCGCTATGACGGCAATAAAAAGACAGAATAAAACGCACGGTGTTGGGTCGTTTGTTCATAAACGCGGGG
TTCGGTCCCAGGGCTGGCACTCTGTCGATACCCCACCGAGACCCCATTGGGGCCAATACGCCCGCGTTTC
TTCCTTTTCCCCACCCCACCCCCCAAGTTCGGGTGAAGGCCCAGGGCTCGCAGCCAACGTCGGGGCGGCA
GGCCCTGCCATAGCCTCAGGTTACTCATATATACTTTAGATTGATTTAAAACTTCATTTTTAATTTAAAA
GGATCTAGGTGAAGATCCTTTTTGATAATCTCATGACCAAAATCCCTTAACGTGAGTTTTCGTTCCACTG
AGCGTCAGACCCCGTAGAAAAGATCAAAGGATCTTCTTGAGATCCTTTTTTTCTGCGCGTAATCTGCTGC
TTGCAAACAAAAAAACCACCGCTACCAGCGGTGGTTTGTTTGCCGGATCAAGAGCTACCAACTCTTTTTC
CGAAGGTAACTGGCTTCAGCAGAGCGCAGATACCAAATACTGTTCTTCTAGTGTAGCCGTAGTTAGGCCA
CCACTTCAAGAACTCTGTAGCACCGCCTACATACCTCGCTCTGCTAATCCTGTTACCAGTGGCTGCTGCC
AGTGGCGATAAGTCGTGTCTTACCGGGTTGGACTCAAGACGATAGTTACCGGATAAGGCGCAGCGGTCGG
GCTGAACGGGGGGTTCGTGCACACAGCCCAGCTTGGAGCGAACGACCTACACCGAACTGAGATACCTACA
GCGTGAGCTATGAGAAAGCGCCACGCTTCCCGAAGGGAGAAAGGCGGACAGGTATCCGGTAAGCGGCAGG
GTCGGAACAGGAGAGCGCACGAGGGAGCTTCCAGGGGGAAACGCCTGGTATCTTTATAGTCCTGTCGGGT
TTCGCCACCTCTGACTTGAGCGTCGATTTTTGTGATGCTCGTCAGGGGGGCGGAGCCTATGGAAAAACGC
CAGCAACGCGGCCTTTTTACGGTTCCTGGCCTTTTGCTGGCCTTTTGCTCACATGTTCTTTCCTGCGTTA
TCCCCTGATTCTGTGGATAACCGTATTACCGCCATGCAT
